>Addgene plasmid #19859 | psiCHECK GSC 3'UTR | depositor full sequence | sequence record 9385 | Author sequence
AGATCTGCGCAGCACCATGGCCTGAAATAACCTCTGAAAGAGGAACTTGGTTAGGTACCTTCTGAGGCGG
AAAGAACCAGCTGTGGAATGTGTGTCAGTTAGGGTGTGGAAAGTCCCCAGGCTCCCCAGCAGGCAGAAGT
ATGCAAAGCATGCATCTCAATTAGTCAGCAACCAGGTGTGGAAAGTCCCCAGGCTCCCCAGCAGGCAGAA
GTATGCAAAGCATGCATCTCAATTAGTCAGCAACCATAGTCCCGCCCCTAACTCCGCCCATCCCGCCCCT
AACTCCGCCCAGTTCCGCCCATTCTCCGCCCCATGGCTGACTAATTTTTTTTATTTATGCAGAGGCCGAG
GCCGCCTCGGCCTCTGAGCTATTCCAGAAGTAGTGAGGAGGCTTTTTTGGAGGCCTAGGCTTTTGCAAAA
AGCTTGATTCTTCTGACACAACAGTCTCGAACTTAAGCTGCAGAAGTTGGTCGTGAGGCACTGGGCAGGT
AAGTATCAAGGTTACAAGACAGGTTTAAGGAGACCAATAGAAACTGGGCTTGTCGAGACAGAGAAGACTC
TTGCGTTTCTGATAGGCACCTATTGGTCTTACTGACATCCACTTTGCCTTTCTCTCCACAGGTGTCCACT
CCCAGTTCAATTACAGCTCTTAAGGCTAGAGTACTTAATACGACTCACTATAGGCTAGCCACCATGGCTT
CCAAGGTGTACGACCCCGAGCAACGCAAACGCATGATCACTGGGCCTCAGTGGTGGGCTCGCTGCAAGCA
AATGAACGTGCTGGACTCCTTCATCAACTACTATGATTCCGAGAAGCACGCCGAGAACGCCGTGATTTTT
CTGCATGGTAACGCTGCCTCCAGCTACCTGTGGAGGCACGTCGTGCCTCACATCGAGCCCGTGGCTAGAT
GCATCATCCCTGATCTGATCGGAATGGGTAAGTCCGGCAAGAGCGGGAATGGCTCATATCGCCTCCTGGA
TCACTACAAGTACCTCACCGCTTGGTTCGAGCTGCTGAACCTTCCAAAGAAAATCATCTTTGTGGGCCAC
GACTGGGGGGCTTGTCTGGCCTTTCACTACTCCTACGAGCACCAAGACAAGATCAAGGCCATCGTCCATG
CTGAGAGTGTCGTGGACGTGATCGAGTCCTGGGACGAGTGGCCTGACATCGAGGAGGATATCGCCCTGAT
CAAGAGCGAAGAGGGCGAGAAAATGGTGCTTGAGAATAACTTCTTCGTCGAGACCATGCTCCCAAGCAAG
ATCATGCGGAAACTGGAGCCTGAGGAGTTCGCTGCCTACCTGGAGCCATTCAAGGAGAAGGGCGAGGTTA
GACGGCCTACCCTCTCCTGGCCTCGCGAGATCCCTCTCGTTAAGGGAGGCAAGCCCGACGTCGTCCAGAT
TGTCCGCAACTACAACGCCTACCTTCGGGCCAGCGACGATCTGCCTAAGATGTTCATCGAGTCCGACCCT
GGGTTCTTTTCCAACGCTATTGTCGAGGGAGCTAAGAAGTTCCCTAACACCGAGTTCGTGAAGGTGAAGG
GCCTCCACTTCAGCCAGGAGGACGCTCCAGATGAAATGGGTAAGTACATCAAGAGCTTCGTGGAGCGCGT
GCTGAAGAACGAGCAGTAATTCTAGGCGATCGCTCGAGCCGCGGGACACTTGCCCGTATTACTTACCTAA
CTCGAAGGACTTGCACAGACAGACGATGCTACTTTCTTGCACACGCGCTGCCTTGCGGGAGGGGGTCGAG
AAAGAGGAACGAGGAGCTGTAAATAGTGTACAGAGCCGGGAGGGTCGGCGTCTGGGGTCAGGGCGCGCAC
AGCCCAGCAGCCCGAGGCCGCCCGCGACTAGCCCCCACCGTAGTATTTATAGTTAAATTAAGGGTGACAG
TACAATAAAGTGATGGCGATGGCGGCCGCTGGCCGCAATAAAATATCTTTATTTTCATTACATCTGTGTG
TTGGTTTTTTGTGTGAGGATCTAAATGAGTCTTCGGACCTCGCGGGGGCCGCTTAAGCGGTGGTTAGGGT
TTGTCTGACGCGGGGGGAGGGGGAAGGAACGAAACACTCTCATTCGGAGGCGGCTCGGGGTTTGGTCTTG
GTGGCCACGGGCACGCAGAAGAGCGCCGCGATCCTCTTAAGCACCCCCCCGCCCTCCGTGGAGGCGGGGG
TTTGGTCGGCGGGTGGTAACTGGCGGGCCGCTGACTCGGGCGGGTCGCGCGCCCCAGAGTGTGACCTTTT
CGGTCTGCTCGCAGACCCCCGGGCGGCGCCGCCGCGGCGGCGACGGGCTCGCTGGGTCCTAGGCTCCATG
GGGACCGTATACGTGGACAGGCTCTGGAGCATCCGCACGACTGCGGTGATATTACCGGAGACCTTCTGCG
GGACGAGCCGGGTCACGCGGCTGACGCGGAGCGTCCGTTGGGCGACAAACACCAGGACGGGGCACAGGTA
CACTATCTTGTCACCCGGAGGCGCGAGGGACTGCAGGAGCTTCAGGGAGTGGCGCAGCTGCTTCATCCCC
GTGGCCCGTTGCTCGCGTTTGCTGGCGGTGTCCCCGGAAGAAATATATTTGCATGTCTTTAGTTCTATGA
TGACACAAACCCCGCCCAGCGTCTTGTCATTGGCGAATTCGAACACGCAGATGCAGTCGGGGCGGCGCGG
TCCCAGGTCCACTTCGCATATTAAGGTGACGCGTGTGGCCTCGAACACCGAGCGACCCTGCAGCGACCCG
CTTAAAAGCTTGGCATTCCGGTACTGTTGGTAAAGCCACCATGGCCGATGCTAAGAACATTAAGAAGGGC
CCTGCTCCCTTCTACCCTCTGGAGGATGGCACCGCTGGCGAGCAGCTGCACAAGGCCATGAAGAGGTATG
CCCTGGTGCCTGGCACCATTGCCTTCACCGATGCCCACATTGAGGTGGACATCACCTATGCCGAGTACTT
CGAGATGTCTGTGCGCCTGGCCGAGGCCATGAAGAGGTACGGCCTGAACACCAACCACCGCATCGTGGTG
TGCTCTGAGAACTCTCTGCAGTTCTTCATGCCAGTGCTGGGCGCCCTGTTCATCGGAGTGGCCGTGGCCC
CTGCTAACGACATTTACAACGAGCGCGAGCTGCTGAACAGCATGGGCATTTCTCAGCCTACCGTGGTGTT
CGTGTCTAAGAAGGGCCTGCAGAAGATCCTGAACGTGCAGAAGAAGCTGCCTATCATCCAGAAGATCATC
ATCATGGACTCTAAGACCGACTACCAGGGCTTCCAGAGCATGTACACATTCGTGACATCTCATCTGCCTC
CTGGCTTCAACGAGTACGACTTCGTGCCAGAGTCTTTCGACAGGGACAAAACCATTGCCCTGATCATGAA
CAGCTCTGGGTCTACCGGCCTGCCTAAGGGCGTGGCCCTGCCTCATCGCACCGCCTGTGTGCGCTTCTCT
CACGCCCGCGACCCTATTTTCGGCAACCAGATCATCCCCGACACCGCTATTCTGAGCGTGGTGCCATTCC
ACCACGGCTTCGGCATGTTCACCACCCTGGGCTACCTGATTTGCGGCTTTCGGGTGGTGCTGATGTACCG
CTTCGAGGAGGAGCTGTTCCTGCGCAGCCTGCAAGACTACAAAATTCAGTCTGCCCTGCTGGTGCCAACC
CTGTTCAGCTTCTTCGCTAAGAGCACCCTGATCGACAAGTACGACCTGTCTAACCTGCACGAGATTGCCT
CTGGCGGCGCCCCACTGTCTAAGGAGGTGGGCGAAGCCGTGGCCAAGCGCTTTCATCTGCCAGGCATCCG
CCAGGGCTACGGCCTGACCGAGACAACCAGCGCCATTCTGATTACCCCAGAGGGCGACGACAAGCCTGGC
GCCGTGGGCAAGGTGGTGCCATTCTTCGAGGCCAAGGTGGTGGACCTGGACACCGGCAAGACCCTGGGAG
TGAACCAGCGCGGCGAGCTGTGTGTGCGCGGCCCTATGATTATGTCCGGCTACGTGAATAACCCTGAGGC
CACAAACGCCCTGATCGACAAGGACGGCTGGCTGCACTCTGGCGACATTGCCTACTGGGACGAGGACGAG
CACTTCTTCATCGTGGACCGCCTGAAGTCTCTGATCAAGTACAAGGGCTACCAGGTGGCCCCAGCCGAGC
TGGAGTCTATCCTGCTGCAGCACCCTAACATTTTCGACGCCGGAGTGGCCGGCCTGCCCGACGACGATGC
CGGCGAGCTGCCTGCCGCCGTCGTCGTGCTGGAACACGGCAAGACCATGACCGAGAAGGAGATCGTGGAC
TATGTGGCCAGCCAGGTGACAACCGCCAAGAAGCTGCGCGGCGGAGTGGTGTTCGTGGACGAGGTGCCCA
AGGGCCTGACCGGCAAGCTGGACGCCCGCAAGATCCGCGAGATCCTGATCAAGGCTAAGAAAGGCGGCAA
GATCGCCGTGTAATAATTCTAGAGTCGGGGCGGCCGGCCGCTTCGAGCAGACATGATAAGATACATTGAT
GAGTTTGGACAAACCACAACTAGAATGCAGTGAAAAAAATGCTTTATTTGTGAAATTTGTGATGCTATTG
CTTTATTTGTAACCATTATAAGCTGCAATAAACAAGTTAACAACAACAATTGCATTCATTTTATGTTTCA
GGTTCAGGGGGAGGTGTGGGAGGTTTTTTAAAGCAAGTAAAACCTCTACAAATGTGGTAAAATCGATAAG
GATCCAGGTGGCACTTTTCGGGGAAATGTGCGCGGAACCCCTATTTGTTTATTTTTCTAAATACATTCAA
ATATGTATCCGCTCATGAGACAATAACCCTGATAAATGCTTCAATAATATTGAAAAAGGAAGAGTATGAG
TATTCAACATTTCCGTGTCGCCCTTATTCCCTTTTTTGCGGCATTTTGCCTTCCTGTTTTTGCTCACCCA
GAAACGCTGGTGAAAGTAAAAGATGCTGAAGATCAGTTGGGTGCACGAGTGGGTTACATCGAACTGGATC
TCAACAGCGGTAAGATCCTTGAGAGTTTTCGCCCCGAAGAACGTTTTCCAATGATGAGCACTTTTAAAGT
TCTGCTATGTGGCGCGGTATTATCCCGTATTGACGCCGGGCAAGAGCAACTCGGTCGCCGCATACACTAT
TCTCAGAATGACTTGGTTGAGTACTCACCAGTCACAGAAAAGCATCTTACGGATGGCATGACAGTAAGAG
AATTATGCAGTGCTGCCATAACCATGAGTGATAACACTGCGGCCAACTTACTTCTGACAACGATCGGAGG
ACCGAAGGAGCTAACCGCTTTTTTGCACAACATGGGGGATCATGTAACTCGCCTTGATCGTTGGGAACCG
GAGCTGAATGAAGCCATACCAAACGACGAGCGTGACACCACGATGCCTGTAGCAATGGCAACAACGTTGC
GCAAACTATTAACTGGCGAACTACTTACTCTAGCTTCCCGGCAACAATTAATAGACTGGATGGAGGCGGA
TAAAGTTGCAGGACCACTTCTGCGCTCGGCCCTTCCGGCTGGCTGGTTTATTGCTGATAAATCTGGAGCC
GGTGAGCGTGGGTCTCGCGGTATCATTGCAGCACTGGGGCCAGATGGTAAGCCCTCCCGTATCGTAGTTA
TCTACACGACGGGGAGTCAGGCAACTATGGATGAACGAAATAGACAGATCGCTGAGATAGGTGCCTCACT
GATTAAGCATTGGTAACTGTCAGACCAAGTTTACTCATATATACTTTAGATTGATTTAAAACTTCATTTT
TAATTTAAAAGGATCTAGGTGAAGATCCTTTTTGATAATCTCATGACCAAAATCCCTTAACGTGAGTTTT
CGTTCCACTGAGCGTCAGACCCCGTAGAAAAGATCAAAGGATCTTCTTGAGATCCTTTTTTTCTGCGCGT
AATCTGCTGCTTGCAAACAAAAAAACCACCGCTACCAGCGGTGGTTTGTTTGCCGGATCAAGAGCTACCA
ACTCTTTTTCCGAAGGTAACTGGCTTCAGCAGAGCGCAGATACCAAATACTGTTCTTCTAGTGTAGCCGT
AGTTAGGCCACCACTTCAAGAACTCTGTAGCACCGCCTACATACCTCGCTCTGCTAATCCTGTTACCAGT
GGCTGCTGCCAGTGGCGATAAGTCGTGTCTTACCGGGTTGGACTCAAGACGATAGTTACCGGATAAGGCG
CAGCGGTCGGGCTGAACGGGGGGTTCGTGCACACAGCCCAGCTTGGAGCGAACGACCTACACCGAACTGA
GATACCTACAGCGTGAGCTATGAGAAAGCGCCACGCTTCCCGAAGGGAGAAAGGCGGACAGGTATCCGGT
AAGCGGCAGGGTCGGAACAGGAGAGCGCACGAGGGAGCTTCCAGGGGGAAACGCCTGGTATCTTTATAGT
CCTGTCGGGTTTCGCCACCTCTGACTTGAGCGTCGATTTTTGTGATGCTCGTCAGGGGGGCGGAGCCTAT
GGAAAAACGCCAGCAACGCGGCCTTTTTACGGTTCCTGGCCTTTTGCTGGCCTTTTGCTCACATGGCTCG
AC
Features (pLannotate 1.2.2; 12 found; start..end, strand, type, name):
     62..419     +  promoter       SV40 promoter: SV40 enhancer and early promoter
    489..621     +  intron         chimeric intron: chimera between introns from human β-globin and immunoglobulin heavy chain genes
    666..684     +  promoter       T7 promoter: promoter for bacteriophage T7 RNA polymerase
    694..1629    +  CDS            hRluc: Renilla luciferase human codon-optimized
   1927..1975    +  polyA_signal   poly(A) signal: synthetic polyadenylation signal
   1984..2735    +  promoter       HSV TK promoter: herpes simplex virus thymidine kinase promoter
   2771..4423    +  CDS            luciferase: firefly luciferase; luc+; enhanced luc+ version of the luciferase gene AAS38485.1 42718124.0
   4467..4588    -  polyA_signal   SV40 poly(A) signal: SV40 polyadenylation signal
   4611..4679    -  CDS            large T antigen (fragment): large T antigen from SV40 (simian virus 40)
   4721..4825    +  promoter       AmpR promoter: bla
   4826..5686    +  CDS            AmpR: β-lactamase; bla; confers resistance to ampicillin, carbenicillin, and related antibiotics
   5857..6445    +  rep_origin     ori: high-copy-number ColE1/pMB1/pBR322/pUC origin of replication
