[The description below was written by a language model from this plasmid's Addgene catalogue record and pLannotate feature annotations shown in this document.]
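Description:
psiCHECK GSC 3'UTR is a dual-luciferase reporter plasmid for mammalian cells, built on the Promega psiCHECK-2 backbone and carrying a 263 bp fragment of the 3' untranslated region of human GSC (goosecoid). It is propagated in E. coli as a high-copy plasmid through a ColE1/pUC-type origin and selected with ampicillin via the β-lactamase gene and its own promoter. The sequence record totals 6,512 nt, consistent with the stated backbone plus insert.

The test cassette is driven by the SV40 enhancer/early promoter, followed by a chimeric β-globin/immunoglobulin intron that improves expression, a T7 promoter that allows in vitro transcription, and the human codon-optimized Renilla luciferase (hRluc) coding sequence. The GSC fragment was cloned between XhoI and NotI sites, both retained. The feature table does not annotate the insert, but the unannotated gap between the end of hRluc and the synthetic poly(A) signal is where it would be expected to lie, making it part of the Renilla transcript's 3' UTR. A second, independent cassette expresses firefly luciferase (luc+) from the HSV thymidine kinase promoter, terminated by an SV40 poly(A) region. The annotated large T antigen fragment is simply a remnant of that SV40 sequence.

Because both reporters sit on one plasmid, firefly activity serves as an internal normalization control for transfection efficiency, while changes in Renilla signal report post-transcriptional regulation acting through the GSC 3' UTR. The associated publication concerns human Argonaute-containing ribonucleoprotein complexes and their bound target mRNAs, so the construct is suited to testing whether this UTR confers miRNA/Argonaute-mediated repression.
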