Addgene plasmid #19859: psiCHECK GSC 3'UTR
Depositing lab: Thomas Tuschl. Depositing organization: Rockefeller University. Publication: Molecular characterization of human Argonaute-containing ribonucleoprotein complexes and their bound target mRNAs. Landthaler M, Gaidatzis D, Rothballer A, Chen PY, Soll SJ, Dinic L, Ojo T, Hafner M, Zavolan M, Tuschl T. RNA. 2008 Dec;14(12):2580-96. doi: 10.1261/rna.1351608. Epub 2008 Oct 31. PubMed 18978028.
Backbone
  Vector backbone: psiCHECK-2
  Backbone manufacturer: Promega
  Backbone size w/o insert (bp): 6249
  Vector type: Mammalian Expression
Growth in bacteria
  Bacterial resistance: Ampicillin, 100 μg/mL
  Growth temperature: 37°C
  Growth strain: DH5alpha
  Copy number: High Copy
Gene/Insert
  Gene/Insert name: GSC 3'UTR (alt name: GSC)
  Species: H. sapiens (human)
  Insert size (bp): 263
  GenBank ID: NM_173849
  Entrez Gene: GSC (a.k.a. SAMS)
  Cloning method: Restriction Enzyme; 5′ cloning site XhoI (not destroyed); 3′ cloning site NotI (not destroyed)
  Sequencing primers: 5′ GTACATCAAGAGCTTCGTGG; 3′ AAGACTCATTTAGATCCTCACAC
Terms and licenses: Academic/Nonprofit Terms; Industry Terms: Not Available to Industry
How to cite: psiCHECK GSC 3'UTR was a gift from Thomas Tuschl (Addgene plasmid # 19859 ; http://n2t.net/addgene:19859 ; RRID:Addgene_19859)
