>Addgene plasmid #19859 | psiCHECK GSC 3'UTR | addgene partial sequence | sequence record 25644 | 19859 with T7
GTACNACCCCGAGCACGCAAACGCATGATCACTGGGCCTCAGTGGTGGGCTCGCTGCAAGCAAATGAACG
TGCTGGACTCCTTCATCAACTACTATGATTCCGAGAAGCACGCCGAGAACGCCGTGATTTTTCTGCATGG
TAACGCTGCCTCCAGCTACCTGTGGAGGCACGTCGTGCCTCACATCGAGCCCGTGGCTAGATGCATCATC
CCTGATCTGATCGGAATGGGTAAGTCCGGCAAGAGCGGGAATGGCTCATATCGCCTCCTGGATCACTACA
AGTACCTCACCGCTTGGTTCGAGCTGCTGAACCTTCCAAAGAAAATCATCTTTGTGGGCCACGACTGGGG
GGCTTGTCTGGCCTTTCACTACTCCTACGAGCACCAAGACAAGATCAAGGCCATCGTCCATGCTGAGAGT
GTCGTGGACGTGATCGAGTCCTGGGACGAGTGGCCTGACATCGAGGAGGATATCGCCCTGATCAAGAGCG
AAGAGGGCGAGAAAATGGTGCTTGAGAATAACTTCTTCGTCGAGACCATGCTCCCAAGCAAGATCATGCG
GAAACTGGAGCCTGAGGAGTTCGCTGCCTACCTGGAGCCATTCAAGGAGAANGGCGAGGTTAGACGGCCT
ACCCTCTCCTGGCCTCGCGAGATCCCTCTCGTTAAGGGAGG
