>Addgene plasmid #19859 | psiCHECK GSC 3'UTR | addgene partial sequence | sequence record 25645 | RenLuc3F 5'-GTACATCAAGAGCTTCGTGG-3'
AAGACANTATTCTGGCGATCGCTCGAGCCGCGGGACACTTGCCCGTATTACTTACCTAACTCGAAGGACT
TGCACAGACAGACGATGCTACTTTCTTGCACACGCGCTGCCTTGCGGGAGGGGGTCGAGAAAGAGGAACG
AGGAGCTGTAAATAGTGTACAGAGCCGGGAGGGTCGGCGTCTGGGGTCAGGGCGCGCACAGCCCAGCAGC
CCGAGGCCGCCCGCGACTAGCCCCCACCGTAGTATTTATAGTTAAATTAAGGGTGACAGTACAATAAAGT
GATGGCGATGGCGGCCGCTGGCCGCAATAAAATATCTTTATTTTCATTACATCTGTGTGTTGGTTTTTTG
TGTGAGGATCTAAATGAGTCTTCGGACCTCGCGGGGGCCGCTTAAGCGGTGGTTAGGGTTTGTCTGACGC
GGGGGGAGGGGGAAGGAACGAAACACTCTCATTCGGAGGCGGCTCGGGGTTTGGTCTTGGTGGCCACGGG
CACGCAGAAGAGCGCCGCGATCCTCTTAAGCACCCCCCCGCCCTCCGTGGAGGCGGGGGTTTGGTCGGCG
GGTGGTAACTGGCGGGCCGCTGACTCGGGCGGGTCGCGCGCCCCAGAGTGTGACCTTTTCGGTCTGCTCG
CAGACCCCCGGGCGGCGCCGCCGCGGCGGCGACGGGCTCGCTGGGTCCTAGGCTCCATGGGGACCGTATA
CGTGGACAGGCTCTGGAGCATCCGCACGACTGCGGTGATATTACCGGAGACCTTCTGCGGGACACGCGGT
TCNCNGGNTGACCCGAAANGCCNTNGGCAAAAACCCAGNACGGGCAAGN
